>Addgene plasmid #163447 | pLJC2-GPT2-3xFLAG | addgene full sequence | sequence record 330864 | Addgene NGS Result
TGTAGTCTTATGCAATACTCTTGTAGTCTTGCAACATGGTAACGATGAGTTAGCAACATGCCTTACAAGG
AGAGAAAAAGCACCGTGCATGCCGATTGGTGGAAGTAAGGTGGTACGATCGTGCCTTATTAGGAAGGCAA
CAGACGGGTCTGACATGGATTGGACGAACCACTGAATTGCCGCATTGCAGAGATATTGTATTTAAGTGCC
TAGCTCGATACATAAACGGGTCTCTCTGGTTAGACCAGATCTGAGCCTGGGAGCTCTCTGGCTAACTAGG
GAACCCACTGCTTAAGCCTCAATAAAGCTTGCCTTGAGTGCTTCAAGTAGTGTGTGCCCGTCTGTTGTGT
GACTCTGGTAACTAGAGATCCCTCAGACCCTTTTAGTCAGTGTGGAAAATCTCTAGCAGTGGCGCCCGAA
CAGGGACTTGAAAGCGAAAGGGAAACCAGAGGAGCTCTCTCGACGCAGGACTCGGCTTGCTGAAGCGCGC
ACGGCAAGAGGCGAGGGGCGGCGACTGGTGAGTACGCCAAAAATTTTGACTAGCGGAGGCTAGAAGGAGA
GAGATGGGTGCGAGAGCGTCAGTATTAAGCGGGGGAGAATTAGATCGCGATGGGAAAAAATTCGGTTAAG
GCCAGGGGGAAAGAAAAAATATAAATTAAAACATATAGTATGGGCAAGCAGGGAGCTAGAACGATTCGCA
GTTAATCCTGGCCTGTTAGAAACATCAGAAGGCTGTAGACAAATACTGGGACAGCTACAACCATCCCTTC
AGACAGGATCAGAAGAACTTAGATCATTATATAATACAGTAGCAACCCTCTATTGTGTGCATCAAAGGAT
AGAGATAAAAGACACCAAGGAAGCTTTAGACAAGATAGAGGAAGAGCAAAACAAAAGTAAGACCACCGCA
CAGCAAGCAGCAGCTGATCTTCAGACCTGGAGGAGGAGATATGAGGGACAATTGGAGAAGTGAATTATAT
AAATATAAAGTAGTAAAAATTGAACCATTAGGAGTAGCACCCACCAAGGCAAAGAGAAGAGTGGTGCAGA
GAGAAAAAAGAGCAGTGGGAATAGGAGCTTTGTTCCTTGGGTTCTTGGGAGCAGCAGGAAGCACTATGGG
CGCAGCGTCAATGACGCTGACGGTACAGGCCAGACAATTATTGTCTGGTATAGTGCAGCAGCAGAACAAT
TTGCTGAGGGCTATTGAGGCGCAACAGCATCTGTTGCAACTCACAGTCTGGGGCATCAAGCAGCTCCAGG
CAAGAATCCTGGCTGTGGAAAGATACCTAAAGGATCAACAGCTCCTGGGGATTTGGGGTTGCTCTGGAAA
ACTCATTTGCACCACTGCTGTGCCTTGGAATGCTAGTTGGAGTAATAAATCTCTGGAACAGATTTGGAAT
CACACGACCTGGATGGAGTGGGACAGAGAAATTAACAATTACACAAGCTTAATACACTCCTTAATTGAAG
AATCGCAAAACCAGCAAGAAAAGAATGAACAAGAATTATTGGAATTAGATAAATGGGCAAGTTTGTGGAA
TTGGTTTAACATAACAAATTGGCTGTGGTATATAAAATTATTCATAATGATAGTAGGAGGCTTGGTAGGT
TTAAGAATAGTTTTTGCTGTACTTTCTATAGTGAATAGAGTTAGGCAGGGATATTCACCATTATCGTTTC
AGACCCACCTCCCAACCCCGAGGGGACCCGACAGGCCCGAAGGAATAGAAGAAGAAGGTGGAGAGAGAGA
CAGAGACAGATCCATTCGATTAGTGAACGGATCTCGACGGTATCGATCACGAGACTAGCCTCGAGCAGCA
GCCCCCTTCACCGAGGGCCTATTTCCCATGATTCCTTCATATTTGCATATACGATACAAGGCTGTTAGAG
AGATAATTGGAATTAATTTGACTGTAAACACAAAGATATTAGTACAAAATACGTGACGTAGAAAGTAATA
ATTTCTTGGGTAGTTTGCAGTTTTAAAATTATGTTTTAAAATGGACTATCATATGCCAAGTACGCCCCCT
ATTGACGTCAATGACGGTAAATGGCCCGCCTGGCATTATGCCCAGTACATGACCTTATGGGACTTTCCTA
CTTGGCAGTACATCTACGTATTAGTCATCGCTATTACCATGGTGATGCGGTTTTGGCAGTACATCAATGG
GCGTGGATAGCGGTTTGACTCACGGGGATTTCCAAGTCTCCACCCCATTGACGTCAATGGGAGTTTGTTT
TGGCACCAAAATCAACGGGACTTTCCAAAATGTCGTAACAACTCCGCCCCATTGACGCAAATGGGCGGTA
GGCGTGTACGGTGGGAGGTCTATATAAGCAGAGCTGGTTTAGTGAACCGTCAGATCCGCTAGCGCTACCG
GTTTAATTAAGCGCGCGATGCAGCGGGCGGCAGCACTGGTCAGGCGAGGCTGTGGTCCTCGGACTCCAAG
CTCCTGGGGCAGAAGCCAGAGTAGCGCTGCTGCCGAAGCCTCGGCGGTGCTCAAGGTGCGGCCCGAGCGC
AGCCGGCGCGAGCGCATCCTCACGCTGGAGTCCATGAACCCGCAGGTGAAGGCGGTGGAGTACGCCGTGC
GGGGACCCATCGTGCTCAAGGCCGGCGAGATCGAGCTCGAGCTGCAGCGGGGTATCAAAAAGCCATTCAC
AGAGGTCATCCGAGCCAACATCGGGGACGCCCAGGCTATGGGGCAGCAGCCAATCACCTTCCTCCGGCAG
GTGATGGCACTATGCACCTACCCAAACCTGCTGGACAGCCCCAGCTTCCCAGAAGATGCTAAGAAACGTG
CCCGGCGGATCCTGCAGGCTTGTGGCGGGAACAGCCTGGGGTCCTACAGTGCTAGCCAGGGTGTCAACTG
CATCCGTGAAGATGTGGCTGCCTACATCACCAGGAGGGATGGCGGTGTGCCTGCGGACCCCGACAACATC
TACCTGACCACGGGAGCTAGTGACGGCATTTCTACGATCCTGAAGATCCTCGTCTCCGGGGGCGGCAAGT
CACGGACAGGTGTGATGATCCCCATCCCACAATATCCCCTCTATTCAGCTGTCATCTCTGAGCTCGACGC
CATCCAGGTGAATTACTACCTGGACGAGGAGAACTGCTGGGCGCTGAATGTGAATGAGCTCCGGCGGGCG
GTGCAGGAGGCCAAAGACCACTGTGATCCTAAGGTGCTCTGCATAATCAACCCTGGGAACCCCACAGGCC
AGGTACAAAGCAGAAAGTGCATAGAAGATGTGATCCACTTTGCCTGGGAAGAGAAGCTCTTTCTCCTGGC
TGATGAGGTGTACCAGGACAACGTGTACTCTCCAGATTGCAGATTCCACTCCTTCAAGAAGGTGCTGTAC
GAGATGGGGCCCGAGTACTCCAGCAACGTGGAGCTCGCCTCCTTCCACTCCACCTCCAAGGGCTACATGG
GCGAGTGTGGTTACAGAGGAGGCTACATGGAGGTGATCAACCTGCACCCTGAGATCAAGGGCCAGCTGGT
GAAGCTGCTGTCGGTGCGCCTGTGCCCCCCAGTGTCTGGGCAGGCCGCCATGGACATTGTCGTGAACCCC
CCGGTGGCAGGAGAGGAGTCCTTTGAGCAATTCAGCCGAGAGAAGGAGTCGGTCCTGGGTAATCTGGCCA
AAAAAGCAAAGCTGACGGAAGACCTGTTTAACCAAGTCCCAGGAATTCACTGCAACCCCTTGCAGGGGGC
CATGTACGCCTTCCCTCGGATCTTCATTCCTGCCAAAGCTGTGGAGGCTGCTCAGGCCCATCAAATGGCT
CCAGACATGTTCTACTGCATGAAGCTCCTGGAGGAGACTGGCATCTGTGTCGTGCCCGGCAGTGGCTTTG
GGCAGAGGGAAGGCACTTACCACTTCAGGATGACTATCCTCCCTCCAGTGGAGAAGCTGAAAACGGTGCT
GCAGAAGGTGAAAGACTTCCACATCAACTTCCTGGAGAAGTACGCGGGAGGCAGCGCGGCCGCAGGCGAC
TACAAAGACCATGACGGTGATTATAAAGATCATGACATTGATTACAAGGATGACGATGACAAGTAATAAG
AATTCTCGACCTCGAGACAAATGGCAGTATTCATCCACAATTTTAAAAGAAAAGGGGGGATTGGGGGGTA
CAGTGCAGGGGAAAGAATAGTAGACATAATAGCAACAGACATACAAACTAAAGAATTACAAAAACAAATT
ACAAAAATTCAAAATTTTCGGGTTTATTACAGGGACAGCAGAGATCCACTTTGGCCGCGGCTCGAGGGGG
TTGGGGTTGCGCCTTTTCCAAGGCAGCCCTGGGTTTGCGCAGGGACGCGGCTGCTCTGGGCGTGGTTCCG
GGAAACGCAGCGGCGCCGACCCTGGGTCTCGCACATTCTTCACGTCCGTTCGCAGCGTCACCCGGATCTT
CGCCGCTACCCTTGTGGGCCCCCCGGCGACGCTTCCTGCTCCGCCCCTAAGTCGGGAAGGTTCCTTGCGG
TTCGCGGCGTGCCGGACGTGACAAACGGAAGCCGCACGTCTCACTAGTACCCTCGCAGACGGACAGCGCC
AGGGAGCAATGGCAGCGCGCCGACCGCGATGGGCTGTGGCCAATAGCGGCTGCTCAGCAGGGCGCGCCGA
GAGCAGCGGCCGGGAAGGGGCGGTGCGGGAGGCGGGGTGTGGGGCGGTAGTGTGGGCCCTGTTCCTGCCC
GCGCGGTGTTCCGCATTCTGCAAGCCTCCGGAGCGCACGTCGGCAGTCGGCTCCCTCGTTGACCGAATCA
CCGACCTCTCTCCCCAGGGGGATCCACCGGAGCTTACCATGACCGAGTACAAGCCCACGGTGCGCCTCGC
CACCCGCGACGACGTCCCCAGGGCCGTACGCACCCTCGCCGCCGCGTTCGCCGACTACCCCGCCACGCGC
CACACCGTCGATCCGGACCGCCACATCGAGCGGGTCACCGAGCTGCAAGAACTCTTCCTCACGCGCGTCG
GGCTCGACATCGGCAAGGTGTGGGTCGCGGACGACGGCGCCGCGGTGGCGGTCTGGACCACGCCGGAGAG
CGTCGAAGCGGGGGCGGTGTTCGCCGAGATCGGCCCGCGCATGGCCGAGTTGAGCGGTTCCCGGCTGGCC
GCGCAGCAACAGATGGAAGGCCTCCTGGCGCCGCACCGGCCCAAGGAGCCCGCGTGGTTCCTGGCCACCG
TCGGCGTCTCGCCCGACCACCAGGGCAAGGGTCTGGGCAGCGCCGTCGTGCTCCCCGGAGTGGAGGCGGC
CGAGCGCGCCGGGGTGCCCGCCTTCCTGGAGACCTCCGCGCCCCGCAACCTCCCCTTCTACGAGCGGCTC
GGCTTCACCGTCACCGCCGACGTCGAGGTGCCCGAAGGACCGCGCACCTGGTGCATGACCCGCAAGCCCG
GTGCCTGACGCCCGCCCCACGACCCGCAGCGCCCGACCGAAAGGAGCGCACGACCCCATGCATCGGTACC
TTTAAGACCAATGACTTACAAGGCAGCTGTAGATCTTAGCCACTTTTTAAAAGAAAAGGGGGGACTGGAA
GGGCTAATTCACTCCCAACGAAGACAAGATCTGCTTTTTGCTTGTACTGGGTCTCTCTGGTTAGACCAGA
TCTGAGCCTGGGAGCTCTCTGGCTAACTAGGGAACCCACTGCTTAAGCCTCAATAAAGCTTGCCTTGAGT
GCTTCAAGTAGTGTGTGCCCGTCTGTTGTGTGACTCTGGTAACTAGAGATCCCTCAGACCCTTTTAGTCA
GTGTGGAAAATCTCTAGCAGTAGTAGTTCATGTCATCTTATTATTCAGTATTTATAACTTGCAAAGAAAT
GAATATCAGAGAGTGAGAGGAACTTGTTTATTGCAGCTTATAATGGTTACAAATAAAGCAATAGCATCAC
AAATTTCACAAATAAAGCATTTTTTTCACTGCATTCTAGTTGTGGTTTGTCCAAACTCATCAATGTATCT
TATCATGTCTGGCTCTAGCTATCCCGCCCCTAACTCCGCCCATCCCGCCCCTAACTCCGCCCAGTTCCGC
CCATTCTCCGCCCCATGGCTGACTAATTTTTTTTATTTATGCAGAGGCCGAGGCCGCCTCGGCCTCTGAG
CTATTCCAGAAGTAGTGAGGAGGCTTTTTTGGAGGCCTAGGGACGTACCCAATTCGCCCTATAGTGAGTC
GTATTACGCGCGCTCACTGGCCGTCGTTTTACAACGTCGTGACTGGGAAAACCCTGGCGTTACCCAACTT
AATCGCCTTGCAGCACATCCCCCTTTCGCCAGCTGGCGTAATAGCGAAGAGGCCCGCACCGATCGCCCTT
CCCAACAGTTGCGCAGCCTGAATGGCGAATGGG
[124 nt withheld, positions 6334-6457]
C
[91 nt withheld, positions 6459-6549]
A
[49 nt withheld, positions 6551-6599]
CCTTTGACGTTGGAGTCCACGTTCTTT
[37 nt withheld, positions 6627-6663]
ACCCTATCTCGGTCTATTCTTTTGATTTATAAGGGATTTTGCCGATTTCGGCCTATTGGTTAAAAAATGA
GCTGATTTAACAAAAATTTAACGCGAATTTTAACAAAATATTAACGCTTACAATTTAGGTGGCACTTTTC
GGGGAAATGTGCGCGGAACCCCTATTTGTTTATTTTTCTAAATACATTCAAATATGTATCCGCTCATGAG
ACAATAACCCTGATAAATGCTTCAATAATATTGAAAAAGGAAGAGTATGAGTATTCAACATTTCCGTGTC
GCCCTTATTCCCTTTTTTGCGGCATTTTGCCTTCCTGTTTTTGCTCACCCAGAAACGCTGGTGAAAGTAA
AAGATGCTGAAGATCAGTTGGGTGCACGAGTGGGTTACATCGAACTGGATCTCAACAGCGGTAAGATCCT
TGAGAGTTTTCGCCCCGAAGAACGTTTTCCAATGATGAGCACTTTTAAAGTTCTGCTATGTGGCGCGGTA
TTATCCCGTATTGACGCCGGGCAAGAGCAACTCGGTCGCCGCATACACTATTCTCAGAATGACTTGGTTG
AGTACTCACCAGTCACAGAAAAGCATCTTACGGATGGCATGACAGTAAGAGAATTATGCAGTGCTGCCAT
AACCATGAGTGATAACACTGCGGCCAACTTACTTCTGACAACGATCGGAGGACCGAAGGAGCTAACCGCT
TTTTTGCACAACATGGGGGATCATGTAACTCGCCTTGATCGTTGGGAACCGGAGCTGAATGAAGCCATAC
CAAACGACGAGCGTGACACCACGATGCCTGTAGCAATGGCAACAACGTTGCGCAAACTATTAACTGGCGA
ACTACTTACTCTAGCTTCCCGGCAACAATTAATAGACTGGATGGAGGCGGATAAAGTTGCAGGACCACTT
CTGCGCTCGGCCCTTCCGGCTGGCTGGTTTATTGCTGATAAATCTGGAGCCGGTGAGCGTGGGTCTCGCG
GTATCATTGCAGCACTGGGGCCAGATGGTAAGCCCTCCCGTATCGTAGTTATCTACACGACGGGGAGTCA
GGCAACTATGGATGAACGAAATAGACAGATCGCTGAGATAGGTGCCTCACTGATTAAGCATTGGTAACTG
TCAGACCAAGTTTACTCATATATACTTTAGATTGATTTAAAACTTCATTTTTAATTTAAAAGGATCTAGG
TGAAGATCCTTTTTGATAATCTCATGACCAAAATCCCTTAACGTGAGTTTTCGTTCCACTGAGCGTCAGA
CCCCGTAGAAAAGATCAAAGGATCTTCTTGAGATCCTTTTTTTCTGCGCGTAATCTGCTGCTTGCAAACA
AAAAAACCACCGCTACCAGCGGTGGTTTGTTTGCCGGATCAAGAGCTACCAACTCTTTTTCCGAAGGTAA
CTGGCTTCAGCAGAGCGCAGATACCAAATACTGTTCTTCTAGTGTAGCCGTAGTTAGGCCACCACTTCAA
GAACTCTGTAGCACCGCCTACATACCTCGCTCTGCTAATCCTGTTACCAGTGGCTGCTGCCAGTGGCGAT
AAGTCGTGTCTTACCGGGTTGGACTCAAGACGATAGTTACCGGATAAGGCGCAGCGGTCGGGCTGAACGG
GGGGTTCGTGCACACAGCCCAGCTTGGAGCGAACGACCTACACCGAACTGAGATACCTACAGCGTGAGCT
ATGAGAAAGCGCCACGCTTCCCGAAGGGAGAAAGGCGGACAGGTATCCGGTAAGCGGCAGGGTCGGAACA
GGAGAGCGCACGAGGGAGCTTCCAGGGGGAAACGCCTGGTATCTTTATAGTCCTGTCGGGTTTCGCCACC
TCTGACTTGAGCGTCGATTTTTGTGATGCTCGTCAGGGGGGCGGAGCCTATGGAAAAACGCCAGCAACGC
GGCCTTTTTACGGTTCCTGGCCTTTTGCTGGCCTTTTGCTCACATGTTCTTTCCTGCGTTATCCCCTGAT
TCTGTGGATAACCGTATTACCGCCTTTGAGTGAGCTGATACCGCTCGCCGCAGCCGAACGACCGAGCGCA
GCGAGTCAGTGAGCGAGGAAGCGGAAGAGCGCCCAATACGCAAACCGCCTCTCCCCGCGCGTTGGCCGAT
TCATTAATGCAGCTGGCACGACAGGTTTCCCGACTGGAAAGCGGGCAGTGAGCGCAACGCAATTAATGTG
AGTTAGCTCACTCATTAGGCACCCCAGGCTTTACACTTTATGCTTCCGGCTCGTATGTTGTGTGGAATTG
TGAGCGGATAACAATTTCACACAGGAAACAGCTATGACCATGATTACGCCAAGCGCGCAATTAACCCTCA
CTAAAGGGAACAAAAGCTGGAGCTGCAAGCTTAA
Features (pLannotate 1.2.2; 29 found; start..end, strand, type, name):
      1..227     +  promoter       RSV promoter: Rous sarcoma virus enhancer/promoter
    228..408     +  LTR            5' LTR (truncated): truncated 5' long terminal repeat (LTR) from HIV-1
    455..580     +  misc_feature   HIV-1 Ψ: packaging signal of human immunodeficiency virus type 1
    564..927     +  CDS            HIV-1 gag (fragment): gag protein from human immunodeficiency virus 1; gag
   1073..1306    +  misc_feature   RRE: The Rev response element (RRE) of HIV-1 allows for Rev-dependent mRNA export from the nucleus to the cytoplasm.
   1683..1783    +  CDS            Rev (fragment): human immunodeficiency virus 1 (HIV-1) Rev protein; rev; enhances nuclear export of unspliced and incompletely spliced viral mRNAs
   1833..2016    +  promoter       U6 promoter (fragment): RNA polymerase III promoter for human U6 snRNA
   2007..2141    +  enhancer       CMV enhancer (fragment): human cytomegalovirus immediate early enhancer; contains an 18-bp deletion relative to the standard CMV enhancer
   2142..2345    +  promoter       CMV promoter: human cytomegalovirus (CMV) immediate early promoter
   2398..3966    +  CDS            GPT2: ALAT2_HUMAN - Also known as AAT2, ALT2. Experimental evidence at protein level: Swiss-Prot protein existence level 1. Catalyzes the reversible transamination between alanine and 2-oxoglutarate to form pyruvate and glutamate. From Homo sapiens (Human).
   3988..4053    +  CDS            3xFLAG: three tandem FLAG® epitope tags, followed by an enterokinase cleavage site
   4101..4218    +  misc_feature   cPPT/CTS: central polypurine tract and central termination sequence of HIV-1
   4267..4777    +  promoter       hPGK promoter: human phosphoglycerate kinase 1 promoter
   4799..5398    +  CDS            PuroR: puromycin N-acetyltransferase; pac from Streptomyces alboniger; confers resistance to puromycin
   5441..5524    +  CDS            nef (fragment): NEF_HV1Z2 - Experimental evidence at protein level: Swiss-Prot protein existence level 1. Extracellular Nef protein targets CD4(+) T-lymphocytes for apoptosis by interacting with CXCR4 surface receptors. From Human immunodeficiency virus type 1 group M subtype D (isolate Z2/CDC-Z34) (HIV-1).
   5526..5759    +  LTR            3' LTR (ΔU3): self-inactivating 3' long terminal repeat (LTR) from HIV-1
   5831..5952    +  polyA_signal   SV40 poly(A) signal: SV40 polyadenylation signal
   5992..6127    +  rep_origin     SV40 ori: SV40 origin of replication
   6148..6166    -  promoter       T7 promoter: promoter for bacteriophage T7 RNA polymerase
   6174..6329    +  CDS            lacZα (fragment): LacZα fragment of β-galactosidase; lacZ fragment
   6334..6762    +  rep_origin     f1 ori (sequence partly withheld): f1 bacteriophage origin of replication; arrow indicates direction of (+) strand synthesis
   6815..6919    +  promoter       AmpR promoter: bla
   6920..7780    +  CDS            AmpR: β-lactamase; bla; confers resistance to ampicillin, carbenicillin, and related antibiotics
   7951..8539    +  rep_origin     ori: high-copy-number ColE1/pMB1/pBR322/pUC origin of replication
   8722..8814    +  CDS            lacI (fragment): lac repressor; lacI; The lac repressor binds to the lac operator to inhibit transcription in E. coli. This inhibition can be relieved by adding lactose or isopropyl-β-D-thiogalactopyranoside (IPTG).
   8827..8848    +  protein_bind   CAP binding site: CAP binding activates transcription in the presence of cAMP. E. coli catabolite activator protein
   8863..8893    +  promoter       lac promoter: promoter for the E. coli lac operon
   8901..8917    +  protein_bind   lac operator: The lac repressor binds to the lac operator to inhibit transcription in E. coli. This inhibition can be relieved by adding lactose or isopropyl-β-D-thiogalactopyranoside (IPTG). lac repressor encoded by lacI
   8962..8980    +  promoter       T3 promoter: promoter for bacteriophage T3 RNA polymerase
