[The description below was written by a language model from this plasmid's Addgene catalogue record and pLannotate feature annotations shown in this document.]
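Description:
pLJC2-GPT2-3xFLAG is a lentiviral transfer plasmid of about 9 kb, built on the pLJC2 backbone, for stable overexpression of human GPT2 (alanine aminotransferase 2, which interconverts alanine and 2-oxoglutarate with pyruvate and glutamate) in mammalian cells. In bacteria it is maintained through a high-copy ColE1/pUC-type origin with ampicillin resistance. The backbone also carries an f1 origin, an SV40 origin and leftover lac, T3 and T7 cloning elements that play no part in expression.

The viral portion has a third-generation, self-inactivating layout. An RSV promoter replaces the U3 region of a truncated HIV-1 5' LTR to drive Tat-independent genomic RNA synthesis in packaging cells. It is followed by the Ψ packaging signal with a gag fragment and by the Rev response element for nuclear export. The 3' LTR is ΔU3, so LTR promoter activity is lost after integration, and an SV40 polyadenylation signal lies downstream.

Between the LTRs, a CMV promoter preceded by a partial CMV enhancer drives the GPT2 coding sequence, which was cloned between PacI and NotI sites and is fused at its C terminus to a 3xFLAG epitope for detection or immunoprecipitation. A residual U6 promoter fragment lies just upstream and is presumably a backbone remnant. The insert carries 13 silent mutations that remove an internal NotI site and lower the GC content at the 5' end of the gene, leaving the protein sequence unchanged. A cPPT/CTS element sits after the tagged insert, followed by a human PGK promoter driving puromycin N-acetyltransferase, which allows selection of transduced cells. The plasmid was deposited in connection with CRISPR screens for conditionally essential genes in human cells grown in physiologic medium.
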