Addgene plasmid #163447: pLJC2-GPT2-3xFLAG
Purpose: lentiviral overexpression vector for human GPT2
Depositing lab: Jason Cantor. Depositing organization: Morgridge Institute for Research. Publication: CRISPR screens in physiologic medium reveal conditionally essential genes in human cells. Rossiter NJ, Huggler KS, Adelmann CH, Keys HR, Soens RW, Sabatini DM, Cantor JR. Cell Metab. 2021 Feb 23. pii: S1550-4131(21)00061-9. doi: 10.1016/j.cmet.2021.02.005. PubMed 33651980.
Backbone
  Vector backbone: pLJC2
  Vector type: Mammalian Expression, Lentiviral
  Selectable markers: Puromycin
Growth in bacteria
  Bacterial resistance: Ampicillin, 100 μg/mL
  Growth temperature: 37°C
  Growth strain: NEB Stable
  Copy number: High Copy
Gene/Insert
  Gene/Insert name: GPT2
  Species: H. sapiens (human)
  Mutation: See: comments
  Entrez Gene: GPT2 (a.k.a. ALT2, GPT 2, MRT49, NEDSPM)
  Promoter: CMV
  Tag / fusion protein: 3xFLAG (C terminal on insert)
  Cloning method: Restriction Enzyme; 5′ cloning site PacI (not destroyed); 3′ cloning site NotI (not destroyed)
  Sequencing primers: 5′ TGTACGGTGGGAGGTCTATATAAG; 3′ CCCTTTTCTTTTAAAATTGTGGATGAATACTGCC
Terms and licenses: Academic/Nonprofit Terms; Industry Terms: Not Available to Industry
Depositor comments: Insert sequence contains 13 silent mutations introduced to: (I) remove an internal NotI site and; (II) reduce the GC content at the 5' terminus of the gene
How to cite: pLJC2-GPT2-3xFLAG was a gift from Jason Cantor (Addgene plasmid # 163447 ; http://n2t.net/addgene:163447 ; RRID:Addgene_163447)
