>Addgene plasmid #163447 | pLJC2-GPT2-3xFLAG | depositor partial sequence | sequence record 317238 | insert
ATGCAGCGGGCGGCAGCACTGGTCAGGCGAGGCTGTGGTCCTCGGACTCCAAGCTCCTGGGGCAGAAGCC
AGAGTAGCGCTGCTGCCGAAGCCTCGGCGGTGCTCAAGGTGCGGCCCGAGCGCAGCCGGCGCGAGCGCAT
CCTCACGCTGGAGTCCATGAACCCGCAGGTGAAGGCGGTGGAGTACGCCGTGCGGGGACCCATCGTGCTC
AAGGCCGGCGAGATCGAGCTCGAGCTGCAGCGGGGTATCAAAAAGCCATTCACAGAGGTCATCCGAGCCA
ACATCGGGGACGCCCAGGCTATGGGGCAGCAGCCAATCACCTTCCTCCGGCAGGTGATGGCACTATGCAC
CTACCCAAACCTGCTGGACAGCCCCAGCTTCCCAGAAGATGCTAAGAAACGTGCCCGGCGGATCCTGCAG
GCTTGTGGCGGGAACAGCCTGGGGTCCTACAGTGCTAGCCAGGGTGTCAACTGCATCCGTGAAGATGTGG
CTGCCTACATCACCAGGAGGGATGGCGGTGTGCCTGCGGACCCCGACAACATCTACCTGACCACGGGAGC
TAGTGACGGCATTTCTACGATCCTGAAGATCCTCGTCTCCGGGGGCGGCAAGTCACGGACAGGTGTGATG
ATCCCCATCCCACAATATCCCCTCTATTCAGCTGTCATCTCTGAGCTCGACGCCATCCAGGTGAATTACT
ACCTGGACGAGGAGAACTGCTGGGCGCTGAATGTGAATGAGCTCCGGCGGGCGGTGCAGGAGGCCAAAGA
CCACTGTGATCCTAAGGTGCTCTGCATAATCAACCCTGGGAACCCCACAGGCCAGGTACAAAGCAGAAAG
TGCATAGAAGATGTGATCCACTTTGCCTGGGAAGAGAAGCTCTTTCTCCTGGCTGATGAGGTGTACCAGG
ACAACGTGTACTCTCCAGATTGCAGATTCCACTCCTTCAAGAAGGTGCTGTACGAGATGGGGCCCGAGTA
CTCCAGCAACGTGGAGCTCGCCTCCTTCCACTCCACCTCCAAGGGCTACATGGGCGAGTGTGGTTACAGA
GGAGGCTACATGGAGGTGATCAACCTGCACCCTGAGATCAAGGGCCAGCTGGTGAAGCTGCTGTCGGTGC
GCCTGTGCCCCCCAGTGTCTGGGCAGGCCGCCATGGACATTGTCGTGAACCCCCCGGTGGCAGGAGAGGA
GTCCTTTGAGCAATTCAGCCGAGAGAAGGAGTCGGTCCTGGGTAATCTGGCCAAAAAAGCAAAGCTGACG
GAAGACCTGTTTAACCAAGTCCCAGGAATTCACTGCAACCCCTTGCAGGGGGCCATGTACGCCTTCCCTC
GGATCTTCATTCCTGCCAAAGCTGTGGAGGCTGCTCAGGCCCATCAAATGGCTCCAGACATGTTCTACTG
CATGAAGCTCCTGGAGGAGACTGGCATCTGTGTCGTGCCCGGCAGTGGCTTTGGGCAGAGGGAAGGCACT
TACCACTTCAGGATGACTATCCTCCCTCCAGTGGAGAAGCTGAAAACGGTGCTGCAGAAGGTGAAAGACT
TCCACATCAACTTCCTGGAGAAGTACGCGGGAGGCAGCGCGGCCGCAGGCGACTACAAAGACCATGACGG
TGATTATAAAGATCATGACATTGATTACAAGGATGACGATGACAAGTAATAA
